Addgene plasmid #207681: qTAG-N-Blast-miniTurbo
Purpose: (Empty Backbone) Empty N-terminus donor cassette. Integrate homology arms to target the N-terminus insertion of a Blast-2A-miniTurbo cassette
Depositing lab: Laurence Pelletier. Depositing organization: Sinai Health System. Publication: qTAG: an adaptable plasmid scaffold for CRISPR-based endogenous tagging. Philip R, Sharma A, Matellan L, Erpf AC, Hsu WH, Tkach JM, Wyatt HDM, Pelletier L. EMBO J. 2024 Dec 12. doi: 10.1038/s44318-024-00337-5. PubMed 39668248.
Backbone
  Vector backbone: pUC19
  Backbone manufacturer: Invitrogen
  Backbone size (bp): 2686
  Vector type: Mammalian Expression, CRISPR ; Donor Cassette
  Selectable markers: Blasticidin
Growth in bacteria
  Bacterial resistance: Ampicillin, 100 μg/mL
  Growth temperature: 37°C
  Growth strain: DH5alpha
  Copy number: High Copy
Gene/Insert
  Gene/Insert name: None
Terms and licenses: Academic/Nonprofit Terms; Industry Terms: Not Available to Industry
Depositor comments: Please visit https://www.biorxiv.org/content/10.1101/2023.11.01.565029v3 for bioRxiv preprint.
How to cite: qTAG-N-Blast-miniTurbo was a gift from Laurence Pelletier (Addgene plasmid # 207681 ; http://n2t.net/addgene:207681 ; RRID:Addgene_207681)
