[The description below was written by a language model from this plasmid's Addgene catalogue record and pLannotate feature annotations shown in this document.]
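Description:
qTAG-N-Blast-miniTurbo is an empty donor cassette plasmid for CRISPR-based endogenous tagging in mammalian cells, built on a pUC19 backbone and about 4.1 kb in total. It is propagated in E. coli as a high-copy plasmid through the ColE1/pUC origin and is selected with ampicillin via the β-lactamase gene and its native promoter. Remnants of the pUC19 lac region (a lacZα fragment, lac promoter, operator and CAP site) flank the cassette, and the annotation software also picked up short bom, rop and lacI fragments. All of these are backbone carry-over rather than functional payload.

The payload is a promoterless tagging module arranged for N-terminal insertion. It begins with the blasticidin S deaminase (BSD) coding sequence bracketed by the mutant Cre sites lox71 and lox66, and this is followed by miniTurbo, a truncated, engineered E. coli biotin ligase used for proximity-dependent biotinylation. The catalogue purpose calls this a Blast-2A-miniTurbo cassette. A 2A self-cleaving peptide therefore presumably lies between the marker and the tag, although the feature table does not annotate it. No gene insert or homology arms are present, so the user clones arms matching the target locus on either side of the cassette.

After Cas9-directed cutting and homology-directed repair, the endogenous promoter would drive expression of both the resistance marker and the miniTurbo-fused protein, which allows blasticidin enrichment of correctly edited cells. The flanking lox sites suggest that Cre can later excise the selection marker. The resulting lines suit proximity labelling (BioID-type) interactome studies at native expression levels.
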