Features (pLannotate 1.2.2; 14 found; start..end, strand, type, name):
    137..236     +  misc_feature   bom (fragment): basis of mobility region from pBR322
    242..399     -  CDS            lacZα (fragment): LacZα fragment of β-galactosidase; lacZ fragment
    423..456     +  protein_bind   lox71: Left element (LE) mutant of loxP (Araki et al., 2010). Cre-mediated recombination occurs in the 8-bp core sequence (GCATACAT). Cre recombinase
    465..860     +  CDS            BSD: blasticidin S deaminase; Aspergillus terreus BSD; confers resistance to blasticidin
    933..966     +  protein_bind   lox66: Right element (RE) mutant of loxP (Araki et al., 2010). Cre-mediated recombination occurs in the 8-bp core sequence (GCATACAT). Cre recombinase
   1053..1823    +  CDS            miniTurbo: N-terminally truncated mutant of the E. coli biotin ligase BioID engineered for improved catalytic efficiency (Branon et al., 2018)
   1914..1930    -  protein_bind   lac operator: The lac repressor binds to the lac operator to inhibit transcription in E. coli. This inhibition can be relieved by adding lactose or isopropyl-β-D-thiogalactopyranoside (IPTG). lac repressor encoded by lacI
   1938..1968    -  promoter       lac promoter: promoter for the E. coli lac operon
   1983..2004    -  protein_bind   CAP binding site: CAP binding activates transcription in the presence of cAMP. E. coli catabolite activator protein
   2017..2109    -  CDS            lacI (fragment): lac repressor; lacI; The lac repressor binds to the lac operator to inhibit transcription in E. coli. This inhibition can be relieved by adding lactose or isopropyl-β-D-thiogalactopyranoside (IPTG).
   2292..2880    -  rep_origin     ori: high-copy-number ColE1/pMB1/pBR322/pUC origin of replication
   3051..3911    -  CDS            AmpR: β-lactamase; bla; confers resistance to ampicillin, carbenicillin, and related antibiotics
   3912..4016    -  promoter       AmpR promoter: bla
   4111..35      +  CDS            rop (fragment) (across the origin): Rop protein, which maintains plasmids at low copy number; rop
>Addgene plasmid #207681 | qTAG-N-Blast-miniTurbo | addgene full sequence | sequence record 413746 | Addgene NGS Result
TCGCGCGTTTCGGTGATGACGGTGAAAACCTCTGACACATGCAGCTCCCGGAGACGGTCACAGCTTGTCT
GTAAGCGGATGCCGGGAGCAGACAAGCCCGTCAGGGCGCGTCAGCGGGTGTTGGCGGGTGTCGGGGCTGG
CTTAACTATGCGGCATCAGAGCAGATTGTACTGAGAGTGCACCATATGCGGTGTGAAATACCGCACAGAT
GCGTAAGGAGAAAATACCGCATCAGGCGCCATTCGCCATTCAGGCTGCGCAACTGTTGGGAAGGGCGATC
GGTGCGGGCCTCTTCGCTATTACGCCAGCTGGCGAAAGGGGGATGTGCTGCAAGGCGATTAAGTTGGGTA
ACGCCAGGGTTTTCCCAGTCACGACGTTGTAAAACGACGGCCAGTGAATTCGGCAAGAGCAAGACCGGTA
GCTACCGTTCGTATAGCATACATTATACGAAGTTATCTGCTAGCATGGCCAAGCCTTTGTCTCAAGAAGA
ATCCACCCTCATTGAAAGAGCAACGGCTACAATCAACAGCATCCCCATCTCTGAAGACTACAGCGTCGCC
AGCGCAGCTCTCTCTAGCGACGGCCGCATCTTCACTGGTGTCAATGTATATCATTTTACTGGGGGACCTT
GTGCAGAACTCGTGGTGCTGGGCACTGCTGCTGCTGCGGCAGCTGGCAACCTGACTTGTATCGTCGCGAT
CGGAAATGAGAACAGGGGCATCTTGAGCCCCTGCGGACGGTGCCGACAGGTGCTTCTCGATCTGCATCCT
GGGATCAAAGCCATAGTGAAGGACAGTGATGGACAGCCGACGGCAGTTGGGATTCGTGAATTGCTGCCCT
CTGGTTATGTGTGGGAGGGCGGATCCGGAGCTACTAACTTCAGCCTGCTGAAGCAGGCCGGAGACGTGGA
GGAGAACCCTGGACCTTCTAGAATAACTTCGTATAGCATACATTATACGAACGGTAGCACGCGTGGAGGT
GGCGGTTCCGGCAAGCCCATCCCCAACCCCCTGCTGGGCCTGGACAGCACCGGAGGTGGCGGATCAATGG
CGATCCCGCTGCTGAACGCTAAACAGATTCTGGGACAGCTGGACGGCGGGAGCGTGGCAGTCCTGCCTGT
GGTCGACTCCACCAATCAGTACCTGCTGGATCGAATCGGCGAGCTGAAGAGTGGGGATGCTTGCATTGCA
GAATATCAGCAGGCAGGGAGAGGAAGCAGAGGGAGGAAATGGTTCTCTCCTTTTGGAGCTAACCTGTACC
TGAGTATGTTTTGGCGCCTGAAGCGGGGACCAGCAGCAATCGGCCTGGGCCCGGTCATCGGAATTGTCAT
GGCAGAAGCGCTGCGAAAGCTGGGAGCAGACAAGGTGCGAGTCAAATGGCCCAATGACCTGTATCTGCAG
GATAGAAAGCTGGCAGGCATCCTGGTGGAGCTGGCCGGAATAACAGGCGATGCTGCACAGATCGTCATTG
GCGCCGGGATTAACGTGGCTATGAGGCGCGTGGAGGAAAGCGTGGTCAATCAGGGCTGGATCACACTGCA
GGAAGCAGGGATTAACCTGGACAGGAATACTCTGGCCGCTATGCTGATCCGAGAGCTGCGGGCAGCCCTG
GAACTGTTCGAGCAGGAAGGCCTGGCTCCATATCTGTCACGGTGGGAGAAGCTGGATAACTTCATCAATA
GACCCGTGAAGCTGATCATTGGGGACAAAGAGATTTTCGGGATTAGCCGGGGGATTGATAAACAGGGAGC
CCTGCTGCTGGAACAGGACGGAGTTATCAAACCCTGGATGGGCGGAGAAATCAGTCTGCGGTCTGCCGAA
AAGGGTGGAGGCGGATCTCTCGAGGGAGGAAGCGGAGGATCTGGCGGTACCAAGCTTGGCGTAATCATGG
TCATAGCTGTTTCCTGTGTGAAATTGTTATCCGCTCACAATTCCACACAACATACGAGCCGGAAGCATAA
AGTGTAAAGCCTGGGGTGCCTAATGAGTGAGCTAACTCACATTAATTGCGTTGCGCTCACTGCCCGCTTT
CCAGTCGGGAAACCTGTCGTGCCAGCTGCATTAATGAATCGGCCAACGCGCGGGGAGAGGCGGTTTGCGT
ATTGGGCGCTCTTCCGCTTCCTCGCTCACTGACTCGCTGCGCTCGGTCGTTCGGCTGCGGCGAGCGGTAT
CAGCTCACTCAAAGGCGGTAATACGGTTATCCACAGAATCAGGGGATAACGCAGGAAAGAACATGTGAGC
AAAAGGCCAGCAAAAGGCCAGGAACCGTAAAAAGGCCGCGTTGCTGGCGTTTTTCCATAGGCTCCGCCCC
CCTGACGAGCATCACAAAAATCGACGCTCAAGTCAGAGGTGGCGAAACCCGACAGGACTATAAAGATACC
AGGCGTTTCCCCCTGGAAGCTCCCTCGTGCGCTCTCCTGTTCCGACCCTGCCGCTTACCGGATACCTGTC
CGCCTTTCTCCCTTCGGGAAGCGTGGCGCTTTCTCATAGCTCACGCTGTAGGTATCTCAGTTCGGTGTAG
GTCGTTCGCTCCAAGCTGGGCTGTGTGCACGAACCCCCCGTTCAGCCCGACCGCTGCGCCTTATCCGGTA
ACTATCGTCTTGAGTCCAACCCGGTAAGACACGACTTATCGCCACTGGCAGCAGCCACTGGTAACAGGAT
TAGCAGAGCGAGGTATGTAGGCGGTGCTACAGAGTTCTTGAAGTGGTGGCCTAACTACGGCTACACTAGA
AGAACAGTATTTGGTATCTGCGCTCTGCTGAAGCCAGTTACCTTCGGAAAAAGAGTTGGTAGCTCTTGAT
CCGGCAAACAAACCACCGCTGGTAGCGGTGGTTTTTTTGTTTGCAAGCAGCAGATTACGCGCAGAAAAAA
AGGATCTCAAGAAGATCCTTTGATCTTTTCTACGGGGTCTGACGCTCAGTGGAACGAAAACTCACGTTAA
GGGATTTTGGTCATGAGATTATCAAAAAGGATCTTCACCTAGATCCTTTTAAATTAAAAATGAAGTTTTA
AATCAATCTAAAGTATATATGAGTAAACTTGGTCTGACAGTTACCAATGCTTAATCAGTGAGGCACCTAT
CTCAGCGATCTGTCTATTTCGTTCATCCATAGTTGCCTGACTCCCCGTCGTGTAGATAACTACGATACGG
GAGGGCTTACCATCTGGCCCCAGTGCTGCAATGATACCGCGAGACCCACGCTCACCGGCTCCAGATTTAT
CAGCAATAAACCAGCCAGCCGGAAGGGCCGAGCGCAGAAGTGGTCCTGCAACTTTATCCGCCTCCATCCA
GTCTATTAATTGTTGCCGGGAAGCTAGAGTAAGTAGTTCGCCAGTTAATAGTTTGCGCAACGTTGTTGCC
ATTGCTACAGGCATCGTGGTGTCACGCTCGTCGTTTGGTATGGCTTCATTCAGCTCCGGTTCCCAACGAT
CAAGGCGAGTTACATGATCCCCCATGTTGTGCAAAAAAGCGGTTAGCTCCTTCGGTCCTCCGATCGTTGT
CAGAAGTAAGTTGGCCGCAGTGTTATCACTCATGGTTATGGCAGCACTGCATAATTCTCTTACTGTCATG
CCATCCGTAAGATGCTTTTCTGTGACTGGTGAGTACTCAACCAAGTCATTCTGAGAATAGTGTATGCGGC
GACCGAGTTGCTCTTGCCCGGCGTCAATACGGGATAATACCGCGCCACATAGCAGAACTTTAAAAGTGCT
CATCATTGGAAAACGTTCTTCGGGGCGAAAACTCTCAAGGATCTTACCGCTGTTGAGATCCAGTTCGATG
TAACCCACTCGTGCACCCAACTGATCTTCAGCATCTTTTACTTTCACCAGCGTTTCTGGGTGAGCAAAAA
CAGGAAGGCAAAATGCCGCAAAAAAGGGAATAAGGGCGACACGGAAATGTTGAATACTCATACTCTTCCT
TTTTCAATATTATTGAAGCATTTATCAGGGTTATTGTCTCATGAGCGGATACATATTTGAATGTATTTAG
AAAAATAAACAAATAGGGGTTCCGCGCACATTTCCCCGAAAAGTGCCACCTGACGTCTAAGAAACCATTA
TTATCATGACATTAACCTATAAAAATAGGCGTATCACGAGGCCCTTTCGTC
